Addgene plasmid #132999: pFE-hCA
Purpose: pFE carrying a human carbonic anhydrase II gene (Uniprot: P00918)
Depositing lab: David Savage. Depositing organization: University of California, Berkeley. Publication: DABs are inorganic carbon pumps found throughout prokaryotic phyla. Desmarais JJ, Flamholz AI, Blikstad C, Dugan EJ, Laughlin TG, Oltrogge LM, Chen AW, Wetmore K, Diamond S, Wang JY, Savage DF. Nat Microbiol. 2019 Aug 12. pii: 10.1038/s41564-019-0520-8. doi: 10.1038/s41564-019-0520-8. PubMed 31406332.
Backbone
  Vector backbone: pFE
  Backbone size w/o insert (bp): 3132
  Total vector size (bp): 3951
  Vector type: Bacterial Expression
Growth in bacteria
  Bacterial resistance: Kanamycin, 50 μg/mL
  Growth temperature: 37°C
  Growth strain: DH5alpha
  Copy number: Unknown
Gene/Insert
  Gene/Insert name: hCAII
  Species: H. sapiens (human)
  Insert size (bp): 823
  Entrez Gene: CA2 (a.k.a. CA-II, CAC, CAII, Car2, HEL-76, HEL-S-282)
  Promoter: tetR
  Cloning method: Unknown
  Sequencing primers: 5′ CCTTTCGTCTTCACCTCGAG
Terms and licenses: Academic/Nonprofit Terms; Industry Terms: Not Available to Industry
How to cite: pFE-hCA was a gift from David Savage (Addgene plasmid # 132999 ; http://n2t.net/addgene:132999 ; RRID:Addgene_132999)
