[The description below was written by a language model from this plasmid's Addgene catalogue record and pLannotate feature annotations shown in this document.]
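Description:
pFE-hCA is a 3,951 bp bacterial expression plasmid built on the pFE backbone and carrying the human carbonic anhydrase II gene (CA2, hCAII). It replicates in E. coli from a ColE1/pMB1-type origin, which the annotation calls high-copy although the catalogue lists copy number as unknown. Selection is with kanamycin through a neo (nptII) aminoglycoside phosphotransferase gene, which spans the numbering origin of the circular sequence and is followed by a lambda t0 terminator. A short Tn5 transposase fragment next to the kanamycin marker, along with small bla coding and promoter fragments and a partial multiple cloning site, appear to be non-functional remnants of earlier cloning steps.

The CA2 coding sequence is placed downstream of the PLtetO-1 promoter, a modified phage lambda PL promoter containing tet operator sites. It is fused in frame at its C-terminus to a 6xHis affinity tag and followed by the rrnB T1 terminator. The plasmid also carries its own Tn10 tetR gene, transcribed from a bla (AmpR) promoter on the opposite strand, and this is presumably what the catalogue's "tetR" promoter entry refers to. TetR binds the operators and holds the promoter off until a tetracycline-class inducer is added, so carbonic anhydrase expression is self-contained and inducible.

Carbonic anhydrase II catalyses the reversible hydration of carbon dioxide to bicarbonate. The record states no purpose beyond delivery of this gene in pFE. The associated study concerns prokaryotic inorganic carbon pumps, which suggests the plasmid provides carbonic anhydrase activity in bacterial experiments on inorganic carbon uptake, though the record does not describe its exact role there. The His tag would also allow detection or purification of the enzyme.
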