Features (pLannotate 1.2.2; 13 found; start..end, strand, type, name):
    395..514     -  CDS            tnpA (fragment): TN5P_ECOLX - Also known as tnp. Experimental evidence at protein level: Swiss-Prot protein existence level 1. Mediates transposition of transposon Tn5 by a 'cut and paste' mechanism. First, the monomeric transposase binds the 19 bp inverted DNA repeats flanking the transposon. Then, dimerization of the DNA- bound transposase creates a synaptic DNA complex. After nicking of the first DNA strand, excision of the transposon proceeds through a series of intermediates. The transposase then mediates the insertion of the transposon at a new site by strand transfer. The activity of the wild- type tran
    581..654     +  promoter       PLtetO-1 promoter: modified phage lambda PL promoter with tet operator sites (Lutz and Bujard, 1997)
    704..1483    +  CDS            CA2 (sequence withheld): CAH2_HUMAN - Experimental evidence at protein level: Swiss-Prot protein existence level 1. Essential for bone resorption and osteoclast differentiation (By similarity). Reversible hydration of carbon dioxide. Can hydrate cyanamide to urea. Involved in the regulation of fluid secretion into the anterior chamber of the eye. Contributes to intracellular pH regulation in the duodenal upper villous epithelium during proton- coupled peptide absorption. Stimulates the chloride-bicarbonate exchange activity of SLC26A6. From Homo sapiens (Human).
   1484..1501    +  CDS            6xHis: 6xHis affinity tag
   1509..1532    -  misc_feature   MCS (fragment): pBluescript multiple cloning site
   1556..1642    +  terminator     rrnB T1 terminator: Escherichia coli rrnB; transcription terminator T1 from the E. coli rrnB gene
   1691..1730    -  CDS            AmpR (fragment): β-lactamase; bla; confers resistance to ampicillin, carbenicillin, and related antibiotics
   1731..1773    -  promoter       AmpR promoter (fragment): bla
   1815..2438    -  CDS            TetR: tetracycline repressor TetR; tetR from transposon Tn10; TetR binds to the tetracycline operator tetO to inhibit transcription. This inhibition can be relieved by adding tetracycline or doxycycline.
   2439..2543    -  promoter       AmpR promoter: bla
   2719..3307    -  rep_origin     ori: high-copy-number ColE1/pMB1/pBR322/pUC origin of replication
   3395..3489    -  terminator     lambda t0 terminator: transcription terminator from phage lambda
   3523..363     -  CDS            neo (across the origin): KKA2_KLEPN - Also known as kan, nptII. Experimental evidence at protein level: Swiss-Prot protein existence level 1. Resistance to kanamycin, neomycin, paromomycin, ribostamycin, butirosin and gentamicin B. From Klebsiella pneumoniae.
>Addgene plasmid #132999 | pFE-hCA | addgene full sequence | sequence record 263054 | Addgene NGS Result
CCGCATTGCATCAGCCATGATGGATACTTTCTCGGCAGGAGCAAGGTGAGATGACAGGAGATCCTGCCCC
GGCACTTCGCCCAATAGCAGCCAGTCCCTTCCCGCTTCAGTGACAACGTCGAGCACAGCTGCGCAAGGAA
CGCCCGTCGTGGCCAGCCACGATAGCCGCGCTGCCTCGTCCTGCAGTTCATTCAGGGCACCGGACAGGTC
GGTCTTGACAAAAAGAACCGGGCGCCCCTGCGCTGACAGCCGGAACACGGCGGCATCAGAGCAGCCGATT
GTCTGTTGTGCCCAGTCATAGCCGAATAGCCTCTCCACCCAAGCGGCCGGAGAACCTGCGTGCAATCCAT
CTTGTTCAATCATGCGAAACGATCCTCATCCTGTCTCTTGATCAGATCTTGATCCCCTGCGCCATCAGAT
CCTTGGCGGCAAGAAAGCCATCCAGTTTACTTTGCAGGGCTTCCCAACCTTACCAGAGGGCGCCCCAGCT
GGCAATTCCGACGTCTAAGAAACCATTATTATCATGACATTAACCTATAAAAATAGGCGTATCACGAGGC
CCTTTCGTCTTCACCTCGAGTCCCTATCAGTGATAGAGATTGACATCCCTATCAGTGATAGAGATACTGA
GCACATCAGCAGGACGCACTGACCGAATTCATTAAAGAGGAGAAAGGTACCGTCCAAAGAGGAGAAAGGT
ACC
[780 nt withheld, positions 704-1483]
CACCATCACCATCACCATTGAAGCGGAATTCCTGCAGCCCGGGGGATCCCATGGTACGCGTGCTAGAGGC
ATCAAATAAAACGAAAGGCTCAGTCGAAAGACTGGGCCTTTCGTTTTATCTGTTGTTTGTCGGTGAACGC
TCTCCTGAGTAGGACAAATCCGCCGCCGCTAGCAGTTCGTAGACGGAAACAAACGCAGAATCCAAGCAAA
AGGGAATAAGGGCGACACGGAAATGTTGAATACTCATACTCTTCCTTTTTCAATATTATTGAAGCATTTA
TCAGGGTTATGTCCACTGGGTTCGTGCCTTCATCCGGATATCCAGGAACTGTTAAGACCCACTTTCACAT
TTAAGTTGTTTTTCTAATCCGCATATGATCAATTCAAGGCCGAATAAGAAGGCTGGCTCTGCACCTTGGT
GATCAAATAATTCGATAGCTTGTCGTAATAATGGCGGCATACTATCAGTAGTAGGTGTTTCCCTTTCTTC
TTTAGCGACTTGATGCTCTTGATCTTCCAATACGCAACCTAAAGTAAAATGCCCCACAGCGCTGAGTGCA
TATAATGCATTCTCTAGTGAAAAACCTTGTTGGCATAAAAAGGCTAATTGATTTTCGAGAGTTTCATACT
GTTTTTCTGTAGGCCGTGTACCTAAATGTACTTTTGCTCCATCGCGATGACTTAGTAAAGCACATCTAAA
ACTTTTAGCGTTATTACGTAAAAAATCTTGCCAGCTTTCCCCTTCTAAAGGGCAAAAGTGAGTATGGTGC
CTATCTAACATCTCAATGGCTAAGGCGTCGAGCAAAGCCCGCTTATTTTTTACATGCCAATACAATGTAG
GCTGCTCTACACCTAGCTTCTGGGCGAGTTTACGGGTTGTTAAACCTTCGATTCCGACCTCATTAAGCAG
CTCTAATGCGCTGTTAATCACTTTACTTTTATCTAATCTAGACATACTCTTCCTTTTTCAATATTATTGA
AGCATTTATCAGGGTTATTGTCTCATGAGCGGATACATATTTGAATGTATTTAGAAAAATAAACAAATAG
GGGTTCCGCGTTTCCCTCGACAATTCGCGCTAGACCTAGGGCGTTCGGCTGCGGCGAGCGGTATCAGCTC
ACTCAAAGGCGGTAATACGGTTATCCACAGAATCAGGGGATAACGCAGGAAAGAACATGTGAGCAAAAGG
CCAGCAAAAGGCCAGGAACCGTAAAAAGGCCGCGTTGCTGGCGTTTTTCCATAGGCTCCGCCCCCCTGAC
GAGCATCACAAAAATCGACGCTCAAGTCAGAGGTGGCGAAACCCGACAGGACTATAAAGATACCAGGCGT
TTCCCCCTGGAAGCTCCCTCGTGCGCTCTCCTGTTCCGACCCTGCCGCTTACCGGATACCTGTCCGCCTT
TCTCCCTTCGGGAAGCGTGGCGCTTTCTCATAGCTCACGCTGTAGGTATCTCAGTTCGGTGTAGGTCGTT
CGCTCCAAGCTGGGCTGTGTGCACGAACCCCCCGTTCAGCCCGACCGCTGCGCCTTATCCGGTAACTATC
GTCTTGAGTCCAACCCGGTAAGACACGACTTATCGCCACTGGCAGCAGCCACTGGTAACAGGATTAGCAG
AGCGAGGTATGTAGGCGGTGCTACAGAGTTCTTGAAGTGGTGGCCTAACTACGGCTACACTAGAAGGACA
GTATTTGGTATCTGCGCTCTGCTGAAGCCAGTTACCTTCGGAAAAAGAGTTGGTAGCTCTTGATCCGGCA
AACAAACCACCGCTGGTAGCGGTGGTTTTTTTGTTTGCAAGCAGCAGATTACGCGCAGAAAAAAAGGATC
TCAAGAAGATCCTTTGATCTTTTCTACGGGGTCTGACGCTCAGTGGAACGAAAACTCACGTTAAGGGATT
TTGGTCATGACTAGTGCTTGGATTCTCACCAATAAAAAACGCCCGGCGGCAACCGAGCGTTCTGAACAAA
TCCAGATGGAGTTCTGAGGTCATTACTGGATCTATCAACAGGAGTCCAAGCGAGCTCTCGAACCCCAGAG
TCCCGCTCAGAAGAACTCGTCAAGAAGGCGATAGAAGGCGATGCGCTGCGAATCGGGAGCGGCGATACCG
TAAAGCACGAGGAAGCGGTCAGCCCATTCGCCGCCAAGCTCTTCAGCAATATCACGGGTAGCCAACGCTA
TGTCCTGATAGCGGTCCGCCACACCCAGCCGGCCACAGTCGATGAATCCAGAAAAGCGGCCATTTTCCAC
CATGATATTCGGCAAGCAGGCATCGCCATGGGTCACGACGAGATCCTCGCCGTCGGGCATGCGCGCCTTG
AGCCTGGCGAACAGTTCGGCTGGCGCGAGCCCCTGATGCTCTTCGTCCAGATCATCCTGATCGACAAGAC
CGGCTTCCATCCGAGTACGTGCTCGCTCGATGCGATGTTTCGCTTGGTGGTCGAATGGGCAGGTAGCCGG
ATCAAGCGTATGCAGCCG
